>Addgene plasmid #215704 | Msi1_2xRRM_pGEX | addgene full sequence | sequence record 429692 | Addgene NGS Result
ATACTAGGTTATTGGAAAATTAAGGGCCTTGTGCAACCCACTCGACTTCTTTTGGAATATCTTGAAGAAA
AATATGAAGAGCATTTGTATGAGCGCGATGAAGGTGATAAATGGCGAAACAAAAAGTTTGAATTGGGTTT
GGAGTTTCCCAATCTTCCTTATTATATTGATGGTGATGTTAAATTAACACAGTCTATGGCCATCATACGT
TATATAGCTGACAAGCACAACATGTTGGGTGGTTGTCCAAAAGAGCGTGCAGAGATTTCAATGCTTGAAG
GAGCGGTTTTGGATATTAGATACGGTGTTTCGAGAATTGCATATAGTAAAGACTTTGAAACTCTCAAAGT
TGATTTTCTTAGCAAGCTACCTGAAATGCTGAAAATGTTCGAAGATCGTTTATGTCATAAAACATATTTA
AATGGTGATCATGTAACCCATCCTGACTTCATGTTGTATGACGCTCTTGATGTTGTTTTATACATGGACC
CAATGTGCCTGGATGCGTTCCCAAAATTAGTTTGTTTTAAAAAACGTATTGAAGCTATCCCACAAATTGA
TAAGTACTTGAAATCCAGCAAGTATATAGCATGGCCTTTGCAGGGCTGGCAAGCCACGTTTGGTGGTGGC
GACCATCCTCCAAAATCGGATCTGGAAGTTCTGTTCCAGGGGCCCCTGGGATTAATGGACGAAAAAACCA
CCGGTTGGCGTGGTGGTCACGTTGTTGAAGGTCTGGCTGGTGAACTGGAACAGCTGCGTGCTCGTCTGGA
ACACCACCCGCAGGGTCAGCGTGAACCGGGATCCATGGAGACTGACGCGCCCCAGCCCGGCCTCGCCTCC
CCGGACTCGCCGCACGACCCCTGCAAGATGTTCATCGGAGGACTCAGTTGGCAGACCACGCAGGAAGGGC
TGCGCGAATACTTCGGCCAGTTCGGGGAGGTGAAAGAGTGTCTGGTGATGCGGGACCCCCTGACCAAAAG
ATCCAGGGGTTTCGGCTTCGTCACTTTCATGGACCAGGCGGGGGTGGATAAAGTGCTGGCGCAATCGCGG
CACGAGCTCGACTCCAAAACAATTGACCCCAAGGTGGCCTTTCCTCGAAGAGCACAGCCTAAGATGGTCA
CTCGGACGAAGAAGATCTTCGTGGGGGGGCTGTCTGTGAACACCACGGTGGAAGATGTGAAACACTATTT
CGAGCAGTTCGGAAAGGTGGATGATGCCATGCTGATGTTCGACAAAACCACCAACAGGCACAGAGGGTTT
GGATTTGTCACGTTTGAGAGCGAGGACATCGTAGAGAAAGTTTGTGAGATCCACTTCCATGAAATCAACA
ACAAAATGGTGGAATGCAAGAAAGCCCAGCCAAAGGAGGTGATGTCCCCGACAGGCTCAGCCCGGGGCAG
GTCTCGGGTCATGCCCTACGGAATGGATGCCTTCATGCTGGGTATTGGGATGCTGGGTTACCCAGGGTTC
CAAGCCACGACCTACGCCAGCCGGAGTTACACAGGCCTTGCCCCTGGTTACACCTACCAGTTCCCCGAAT
TCCGTGTAGAGCGGAGCCCTCTCCCGAGCGCCCCAGTCCTCCCCGAGCTCACAGCTATCCCTCTCACGGC
TTATGGGCCCATGGCGGCGGCAGCGGCGGCGGCAGCTGTAGTTCGAGGGACAGGCTCTCACCCCTGGACG
ATGGCTCCCCCTCCAGGTTCCACTCCCAGCCGCACAGGGGGCTTCCTAGGGACCACAAGCCCCGGCCCCA
TGGCTGAGCTCTACGGGGCAGCCAACCAGGACTCCGGGGTCAGCAGTTACATCAGCGCCGCCAGCCCCGC
CCCCAGCACTGGTTTCGGCCACAGTCTTGGGGGTCCCTTGATTGCCACAGCCTTCACCAATGGGTACCAC
TGAGCGGCCGCATCGTGACTGACTGACGATCTGCCTCGCGCGTTTCGGTGATGACGGTGAAAACCTCTGA
CACATGCAGCTCCCGGAGACGGTCACAGCTTGTCTGTAAGCGGATGCCGGGAGCAGACAAGCCCGTCAGG
GCGCGTCAGCGGGTGTTGGCGGGTGTCGGGGCGCAGCCATGACCCAGTCACGTAGCGATAGCGGAGTGTA
TAATTCTTGAAGACGAAAGGGCCTCGTGATACGCCTATTTTTATAGGTTAATGTCATGATAATAATGGTT
TCTTAGACGTCAGGTGGCACTTTTCGGGGAAATGTGCGCGGAACCCCTATTTGTTTATTTTTCTAAATAC
ATTCAAATATGTATCCGCTCATGAGACAATAACCCTGATAAATGCTTCAATAATATTGAAAAAGGAAGAG
TATGAGTATTCAACATTTCCGTGTCGCCCTTATTCCCTTTTTTGCGGCATTTTGCCTTCCTGTTTTTGCT
CACCCAGAAACGCTGGTGAAAGTAAAAGATGCTGAAGATCAGTTGGGTGCACGAGTGGGTTACATCGAAC
TGGATCTCAACAGCGGTAAGATCCTTGAGAGTTTTCGCCCCGAAGAACGTTTTCCAATGATGAGCACTTT
TAAAGTTCTGCTATGTGGCGCGGTATTATCCCGTGTTGACGCCGGGCAAGAGCAACTCGGTCGCCGCATA
CACTATTCTCAGAATGACTTGGTTGAGTACTCACCAGTCACAGAAAAGCATCTTACGGATGGCATGACAG
TAAGAGAATTATGCAGTGCTGCCATAACCATGAGTGATAACACTGCGGCCAACTTACTTCTGACAACGAT
CGGAGGACCGAAGGAGCTAACCGCTTTTTTGCACAACATGGGGGATCATGTAACTCGCCTTGATCGTTGG
GAACCGGAGCTGAATGAAGCCATACCAAACGACGAGCGTGACACCACGATGCCTGCAGCAATGGCAACAA
CGTTGCGCAAACTATTAACTGGCGAACTACTTACTCTAGCTTCCCGGCAACAATTAATAGACTGGATGGA
GGCGGATAAAGTTGCAGGACCACTTCTGCGCTCGGCCCTTCCGGCTGGCTGGTTTATTGCTGATAAATCT
GGAGCCGGTGAGCGTGGGTCTCGCGGTATCATTGCAGCACTGGGGCCAGATGGTAAGCCCTCCCGTATCG
TAGTTATCTACACGACGGGGAGTCAGGCAACTATGGATGAACGAAATAGACAGATCGCTGAGATAGGTGC
CTCACTGATTAAGCATTGGTAACTGTCAGACCAAGTTTACTCATATATACTTTAGATTGATTTAAAACTT
CATTTTTAATTTAAAAGGATCTAGGTGAAGATCCTTTTTGATAATCTCATGACCAAAATCCCTTAACGTG
AGTTTTCGTTCCACTGAGCGTCAGACCCCGTAGAAAAGATCAAAGGATCTTCTTGAGATCCTTTTTTTCT
GCGCGTAATCTGCTGCTTGCAAACAAAAAAACCACCGCTACCAGCGGTGGTTTGTTTGCCGGATCAAGAG
CTACCAACTCTTTTTCCGAAGGTAACTGGCTTCAGCAGAGCGCAGATACCAAATACTGTCCTTCTAGTGT
AGCCGTAGTTAGGCCACCACTTCAAGAACTCTGTAGCACCGCCTACATACCTCGCTCTGCTAATCCTGTT
ACCAGTGGCTGCTGCCAGTGGCGATAAGTCGTGTCTTACCGGGTTGGACTCAAGACGATAGTTACCGGAT
AAGGCGCAGCGGTCGGGCTGAACGGGGGGTTCGTGCACACAGCCCAGCTTGGAGCGAACGACCTACACCG
AACTGAGATACCTACAGCGTGAGCTATGAGAAAGCGCCACGCTTCCCGAAGGGAGAAAGGCGGACAGGTA
TCCGGTAAGCGGCAGGGTCGGAACAGGAGAGCGCACGAGGGAGCTTCCAGGGGGAAACGCCTGGTATCTT
TATAGTCCTGTCGGGTTTCGCCACCTCTGACTTGAGCGTCGATTTTTGTGATGCTCGTCAGGGGGGCGGA
GCCTATGGAAAAACGCCAGCAACGCGGCCTTTTTACGGTTCCTGGCCTTTTGCTGGCCTTTTGCTCACAT
GTTCTTTCCTGCGTTATCCCCTGATTCTGTGGATAACCGTATTACCGCCTTTGAGTGAGCTGATACCGCT
CGCCGCAGCCGAACGACCGAGCGCAGCGAGTCAGTGAGCGAGGAAGCGGAAGAGCGCCTGATGCGGTATT
TTCTCCTTACGCATCTGTGCGGTATTTCACACCGCATAAATTCCGACACCATCGAATGGCGCAAAACCTT
TCGCGGTATGGCATGATAGCGCCCGGAAGAGAGTCAATTCAGGGTGGTGAATGTGAAACCAGTAACGTTA
TACGATGTCGCAGAGTATGCCGGTGTCTCTTATCAGACCGTTTCCCGCGTGGTGAACCAGGCCAGCCACG
TTTCTGCGAAAACGCGGGAAAAAGTGGAAGCGGCGATGGCGGAGCTGAATTACATTCCCAACCGCGTGGC
ACAACAACTGGCGGGCAAACAGTCGTTGCTGATTGGCGTTGCCACCTCCAGTCTGGCCCTGCACGCGCCG
TCGCAAATTGTCGCGGCGATTAAATCTCGCGCCGATCAACTGGGTGCCAGCGTGGTGGTGTCGATGGTAG
AACGAAGCGGCGTCGAAGCCTGTAAAGCGGCGGTGCACAATCTTCTCGCGCAACGCGTCAGTGGGCTGAT
CATTAACTATCCGCTGGATGACCAGGATGCCATTGCTGTGGAAGCTGCCTGCACTAATGTTCCGGCGTTA
TTTCTTGATGTCTCTGACCAGACACCCATCAACAGTATTATTTTCTCCCATGAAGACGGTACGCGACTGG
GCGTGGAGCATCTGGTCGCATTGGGTCACCAGCAAATCGCGCTGTTAGCGGGCCCATTAAGTTCTGTCTC
GGCGCGTCTGCGTCTGGCTGGCTGGCATAAATATCTCACTCGCAATCAAATTCAGCCGATAGCGGAACGG
GAAGGCGACTGGAGTGCCATGTCCGGTTTTCAACAAACCATGCAAATGCTGAATGAGGGCATCGTTCCCA
CTGCGATGCTGGTTGCCAACGATCAGATGGCGCTGGGCGCAATGCGCGCCATTACCGAGTCCGGGCTGCG
CGTTGGTGCGGATATCTCGGTAGTGGGATACGACGATACCGAAGACAGCTCATGTTATATCCCGCCGTTA
ACCACCATCAAACAGGATTTTCGCCTGCTGGGGCAAACCAGCGTGGACCGCTTGCTGCAACTCTCTCAGG
GCCAGGCGGTGAAGGGCAATCAGCTGTTGCCCGTCTCACTGGTGAAAAGAAAAACCACGCTAGCGCCCAA
TACGCAAACCGCCTCTCCCCGCGCGTTGGCCGATTCATTAATGCAGCTGGCACGACAGGTTTCCCGACTG
GAAAGCGGGCAGTGAGCGCAACGCAATTAATGTAAGTTAGCTCACTCATTAGGCACCCCAGGCTTTACAC
TTTATGCTTCCGGCTCGTATGTTGTGTGGAATTGTGAGCGGATAACAATTTCACACAGGAAACAGCTATG
ACCATGATTACGGATTCACTGGCCGTCGTTTTACAACGTCGTGACTGGGAAAACCCTGGCGTTACCCAAC
TTAATCGCCTTGCAGCACATCCCCCTTTCGCCAGCTGGCGTAATAGCGAAGAGGCCCGCACCGATCGCCC
TTCCCAACAGTTGCGCAGCCTGAATGGCGAATGGCGCTTTGCCTGGTTTCCGGCACCAGAAGCGGTGCCG
GAAAGCTGGCTGGAGTGCGATCTTCCTGAGGCCGATACTGTCGTCGTCCCCTCAAACTGGCAGATGCACG
GTTACGATGCGCCCATCTACACCAACGTGACCTATCCCATTACGGTCAATCCGCCGTTTGTTCCCACGGA
GAATCCGACGGGTTGTTACTCGCTCACATTTAATGTTGATGAAAGCTGGCTACAGGAAGGCCAGACGCGA
ATTATTTTTGATGGCGTTGGAATTAGCTTATCGACTGCACGGTGCACCAATGCTTCTGGCGTCAGGCAGC
CATCGGAAGCTGTGGTATGGCTGTGCAGGTCGTAAATCACTGCATAATTCGTGTCGCTCAAGGCGCACTC
CCGTTCTGGATAATGTTTTTTGCGCCGACATCATAACGGTTCTGGCAAATATTCTGAAATGAGCTGTTGA
CAATTAATCATCGGCTCGTATAATGTGTGGAATTGTGAGCGGATAACAATTTCACACAGGAAACAGTATT
CATGTCCCCT
Features (pLannotate 1.2.2; 17 found; start..end, strand, type, name):
    805..1890    +  CDS            Msi1: MSI1H_MOUSE - Also known as Msi1h. Experimental evidence at protein level: Swiss-Prot protein existence level 1. RNA binding protein that regulates the expression of target mRNAs at the translation level. Regulates expression of the NOTCH1 antagonist NUMB. Binds RNA containing the sequence 5'-GUUAGUUAGUUAGUU- 3' and other sequences containing the pattern 5'-[GA]U(1-3)AGU-3'. May play a role in the proliferation and maintenance of stem cells in the central nervous system. From Mus musculus (Mouse).
   1921..1960    +  CDS            rop (fragment): Rop protein, which maintains plasmids at low copy number; rop
   2062..2102    +  misc_feature   bom (fragment): basis of mobility region from pBR322
   2207..2311    +  promoter       AmpR promoter: bla
   2312..3172    +  CDS            AmpR: β-lactamase; bla; confers resistance to ampicillin, carbenicillin, and related antibiotics
   3343..3931    +  rep_origin     ori: high-copy-number ColE1/pMB1/pBR322/pUC origin of replication
   4117..4168    -  misc_feature   bom (fragment): basis of mobility region from pBR322
   4175..4252    +  promoter       lacI promoter: lacI
   4253..5335    +  CDS            lacI: lac repressor; lacI; The lac repressor binds to the lac operator to inhibit transcription in E. coli. This inhibition can be relieved by adding lactose or isopropyl-β-D-thiogalactopyranoside (IPTG).
   5348..5369    +  protein_bind   CAP binding site: CAP binding activates transcription in the presence of cAMP. E. coli catabolite activator protein
   5384..5414    +  promoter       lac promoter: promoter for the E. coli lac operon
   5422..5438    +  protein_bind   lac operator: The lac repressor binds to the lac operator to inhibit transcription in E. coli. This inhibition can be relieved by adding lactose or isopropyl-β-D-thiogalactopyranoside (IPTG). lac repressor encoded by lacI
   5458..5631    +  CDS            lacZα: LacZα fragment of β-galactosidase; lacZ fragment
   5895..6011    -  CDS            yciV (fragment): RNAAM_ECOLI - Also known as trpH From Escherichia coli (strain K12).
   6087..6115    +  promoter       tac promoter: strong E. coli promoter; hybrid between the trp and lac UV5 promoters
   6123..6139    +  protein_bind   lac operator: The lac repressor binds to the lac operator to inhibit transcription in E. coli. This inhibition can be relieved by adding lactose or isopropyl-β-D-thiogalactopyranoside (IPTG). lac repressor encoded by lacI
   6162..645     +  CDS            GST26_SCHJA (across the origin): Experimental evidence at protein level: Swiss-Prot protein existence level 1. GST isoenzymes appear to play a central role in the parasite detoxification system. Other functions are also suspected including a role in increasing the solubility of haematin in the parasite gut. From Schistosoma japonicum (Blood fluke).
