[The description below was written by a language model from this plasmid's Addgene catalogue record and pLannotate feature annotations shown in this document.]
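Description:
Msi1_2xRRM_pGEX is a bacterial expression plasmid built on the pGEX-6P-1 backbone for producing recombinant mouse Musashi-1 (Msi1) in E. coli as a dual-affinity-tagged fusion protein. The 6,170 bp plasmid replicates from a ColE1/pMB1-type origin and is selected with ampicillin through the β-lactamase (AmpR) gene and its own promoter. It also carries the lacI repressor gene with its promoter. Short remnants of pBR322-derived rop and bom sequences and a lac promoter/lacZα segment are annotated in the backbone but have no stated role in the construct.

Expression is driven by the strong hybrid tac promoter, which is followed by a lac operator. Transcription is therefore held off by the plasmid-encoded lac repressor and can be induced with IPTG. The open reading frame begins with Schistosoma japonicum glutathione S-transferase (GST), annotated across the sequence origin, and continues into the Msi1 coding sequence of about 1.09 kb, cloned between BamHI and NotI sites that were both retained. The catalogue lists a streptavidin-binding peptide (SBP) tag, also N-terminal to the insert. The feature table does not annotate it, though an unannotated gap between GST and Msi1 could accommodate it. The plasmid name refers to the two RNA recognition motifs of Msi1, but the annotated CDS and insert size appear to span most or all of the mouse protein, and the record does not define any domain boundaries.

Msi1 is an RNA-binding protein that regulates translation of target mRNAs. The GST and SBP tags allow purification and capture of the recombinant protein, consistent with the associated study of the sequence, structure and context preferences of RNA-binding proteins.
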