Addgene plasmid #215704: Msi1_2xRRM_pGEX
Purpose: Recombinant expression of mouse Msi1 with dual-affinity tag
Depositing lab: Christopher Burge & Daniel Dominguez. Depositing organization: Massachusetts Institute of Technology. Publication: Sequence, Structure, and Context Preferences of Human RNA Binding Proteins. Dominguez D, Freese P, Alexis MS, Su A, Hochman M, Palden T, Bazile C, Lambert NJ, Van Nostrand EL, Pratt GA, Yeo GW, Graveley BR, Burge CB. Mol Cell. 2018 Jun 7;70(5):854-867.e9. doi: 10.1016/j.molcel.2018.05.001. Epub 2018 Jun 7. PubMed 29883606.
Backbone
  Vector backbone: pGEX-6P-1
  Backbone size w/o insert (bp): 5081
  Total vector size (bp): 6170
  Vector type: Bacterial Expression
Growth in bacteria
  Bacterial resistance: Ampicillin, 100 μg/mL
  Growth temperature: 37°C
  Growth strain: DH5alpha
  Copy number: Unknown
Gene/Insert
  Gene/Insert name: Musashi-1 (alt name: Msi1)
  Species: M. musculus (mouse)
  Insert size (bp): 1089
  Entrez Gene: Msi1 (a.k.a. Msi1h, Musahi1, m-Msi-1)
  Tag / fusion protein: GST (N terminal on insert); SBP (N terminal on insert)
  Cloning method: Restriction Enzyme; 5′ cloning site BamHI (not destroyed); 3′ cloning site NotI (not destroyed)
  Sequencing primers: 5′ GGGCTGGCAAGCCACGTTTGGTG; 3′ CCGGGAGCTGCATGTGTCAGAGG
Terms and licenses: Academic/Nonprofit Terms; Industry Terms: Not Available to Industry
How to cite: Msi1_2xRRM_pGEX was a gift from Christopher Burge & Daniel Dominguez (Addgene plasmid # 215704 ; http://n2t.net/addgene:215704 ; RRID:Addgene_215704)
